>Addgene plasmid #148831 | pnYC-NvM-DmBam_AG | depositor full sequence | sequence record 291279 | Full Sequence
GGTATGGCAATGAAAGACGGTGAGCTGGTGATATGGGATAGTGTTCACCCTTGTTACACCGTTTTCCATG
AGCAAACTGAAACGTTTTCATCGCTCTGGAGTGAATACCACGACGATTTCCGGCAGTTTCTACACATATA
TTCGCAAGATGTGGCGTGTTACGGTGAAAACCTGGCCTATTTCCCTAAAGGGTTTATTGAGAATATGTTT
TTCGTCTCAGCCAATCCCTGGGTGAGTTTCACCAGTTTTGATTTAAACGTGGCCAATATGGACAACTTCT
TCGCCCCCGTTTTCACCATGGGCAAATATTATACGCAAGGCGACAAGGTGCTGATGCCGCTGGCGATTCA
GGTTCATCATGCCGTCTGTGATGGCTTCCATGTCGGCAGAATGCTTAATGAATTACAACAGTACTGCGAT
GAGTGGCAGGGCGGGGCGTAATTTTTTTAAGGCAGTTATTGGTGCCCTTAAACGCCTGGTGCTACGCCTG
AATAAGTGATAATAAGCGGATGAATGGCAGAAATTCGAAAGCAAATTCGACCCGGTCGTCGGTTCAGGGC
AGGGTCGTTAAATAGCCGCTTATGTCTATTGCTGGTTTACCGGTTTATTGACTACCGGAAGCAGTGTGAC
CGTGTGCTTCTCAAATGCCTGAGGCCAGTTTGCTCAGGCTCTCCCCGTGGAGGTAATAATTGACGATATG
ATCATTTATTCTGCCTCCCAGAGCCTGATAAAAACGGTTAGCGCTTCGTTAATACAGATGTAGGTGTTCC
ACAGGGTAGCCAGCAGCATCCTGCGATGCAGATCCGGAACATAATGGTGCAGGGCGCTTGTTTCGGCGTG
GGTATGGTGGCAGGCCCCGTGGCCGGGGGACTGTTGGGCGCTGCCGGCACCTGTCCTACGAGTTGCATGA
TAAAGAAGACAGTCATAAGTGCGGCGACGATAGTCATGCCCCGCGCCCACCGGAAGGAGCTACCGGACAG
CGGTGCGGACTGTTGTAACTCAGAATAAGAAATGAGGCCGCTCATGGCGTTGACTCTCAGTCATAGTATC
GTGGTATCACCGGTTGGTTCCACTCTCTGTTGCGGGCAACTTCAGCAGCACGTAGGGGACTTCCGCGTTT
CCAGACTTTACGAAACACGGAAACCGAAGACCATTCATGTTGTTGCTCAGGTCGCAGACGTTTTGCAGCA
GCAGTCGCTTCACGTTCGCTCGCGTATCGGTGATTCATTCTGCTAACCAGTAAGGCAACCCCGCCAGCCT
AGCCGGGTCCTCAACGACAGGAGCACGATCATGCGCACCCGTGGCCAGGACCCAACGCTGCCCGAGATGC
GCCGCGTGCGGCTGCTGGAGATGGCGGACGCGATGGATATGTTCTGCCAAGGGTTGGTTTGCGCATTCAC
AGTTCTCCGCAAGAATTGATTGGCTCCAATTCTTGGAGTGGTGAATCCGTTAGCGAGGTGCCGCCGGCTT
CCATTCAGGTCGAGGTGGCCCGGCTCCATGCACCGCGACGCAACGCGGGGAGGCAGACAAGGTATAGGGC
GGCGCCTACAATCCATGCCAACCCGTTCCATGTGCTCGCCGAGGCGGCATAAATCGCCGTGACGATCAGC
GGTCCAGTGATCGAAGTTAGGCTGGTAAGAGCCGCGAGCGATCCTTGAAGCTGTCCCTGATGGTCGTCAT
CTACCTGCCTGGACAGCATGGCCTGCAACGCGGGCATCCCGATGCCGCCGGAAGCGAGAAGAATCATAAT
GGGGAAGGCCATCCAGCCTCGCGTCGCGAACGCCAGCAAGACGTAGCCCAGCGCGTCGGCCGCCATGCCG
GCGATAATGGCCTGCTTCTCGCCGAAACGTTTGGTGGCGGGACCAGTGACGAAGGCTTGAGCGAGGGCGT
GCAAGATTCCGAATACCGCAAGCGACAGGCCGATCATCGTCGCGCTCCAGCGAAAGCGGTCCTCGCCGAA
AATGACCCAGAGCGCTGCCGGCACCTGTCCTACGAGTTGCATGATAAAGAAGACAGTCATAAGTGCGGCG
ACGATAGTCATGCCCCGCGCCCACCGGAAGGAGCTGACTGGGTTGAAGGCTCTCAAGGGCATCGGTCGAC
GCTCTCCCTTATGCGACTCCTGCATTAGGAAGCAGCCCAGTAGTAGGTTGAGGCCGTTGAGCACCGCCGC
CGCAAGGAATGGTGCATGCAAGGAGATGGCGCCCAACAGTCCCCCGGCCACGGGGCCTGCCACCATACCC
ACGCCGAAACAAGCGCTCATGAGCCCGAAGTGGCGAGCCCGATCTTCCCCATCGGTGATGTCGGCGATAT
AGGCGCCAGCAACCGCACCTGTGGCGCCGGTGATGCCGGCCACGATGCGTCCGGCGTAGAGGATCAGACT
AAGATCTCGATCCCGCGAAATTAATACGACTCACTATAGGGGAATTGTGAGCGGATAACAATTCCCCACT
AGTAATAATTTTGTTTAACTTTAAGAAGGAGATATACCATGGAAACTGAAGAAGGTAAACTGGTAATCTG
GATTAACGGCGATAAAGGCTATAACGGTCTCGCTGAAGTCGGTAAGAAATTCGAGAAAGATACCGGAATT
AAAGTCACCGTTGAGCATCCGGATAAACTGGAAGAGAAATTCCCACAGGTTGCGGCAACTGGCGATGGCC
CTGACATTATCTTCTGGGCACACGACCGCTTTGGTGGCTACGCTCAATCTGGCCTGTTGGCTGAAATCAC
CCCGGACAAAGCGTTCCAGGACAAGCTGTATCCGTTTACCTGGGATGCCGTACGTTACAACGGCAAGCTG
ATTGCTTACCCGATCGCTGTTGAAGCGTTATCGCTGATTTATAACAAAGACCTGCTGCCGAACCCGCCAA
AAACCTGGGAAGAGATCCCGGCGCTGGATAAAGAACTGAAAGCGAAAGGTAAGAGCGCCCTGATGTTCAA
CCTGCAAGAACCGTACTTCACCTGGCCGCTGATTGCTGCTGACGGGGGTTATGCGTTCAAGTATGAAAAC
GGCAAGTACGACATTAAAGACGTGGGCGTGGATAACGCTGGCGCGAAAGCGGGTCTGACCTTCCTGGTTG
ACCTGATTAAAAACAAACACATGAATGCAGACACCGATTACTCCATCGCAGAAGCTGCCTTTAATAAAGG
CGAAACAGCGATGACCATCAACGGCCCGTGGGCATGGTCCAACATCGACACCAGCAAAGTGAATTATGGT
GTAACGGTACTGCCGACCTTCAAGGGTCAACCATCCAAACCGTTCGTTGGCGTGCTGAGCGCAGGTATTA
ACGCCGCCAGTCCGAACAAAGAGCTGGCAAAAGAGTTCCTCGAAAACTATCTGCTGACTGATGAAGGTCT
GGAAGCGGTTAATAAAGACAAACCGCTGGGTGCCGTAGCGCTGAAGTCTTACGAGGAAGAGTTGGCGAAA
GATCCACGTATTGCCGCCACGATGGAAAACGCCCAGAAAGGTGAAATCATGCCGAACATCCCGCAGATGT
CCGCTTTCTGGTATGCCGTGCGTACTGCGGTGATCAACGCCGCCAGCGGTCGTCAGACTGTCGATGAAGC
CCTTAAAGACGCGCAGACTGGTACCGGCAGCGGCGAAAACCTTTACTTCCAGGGCCATATGCTCGAGATG
CTTAATGCACGTGACGTGTGTCCTGAGGGCAACGACGACCAGCAGTTGGACCACAATTTTAAGCAGATGG
AGGAGCATTTGGCCTTAATGGTGGAAGGCAATGAAAACGAAGATCCGAGGAAAGCCACTTGTGAGTACGA
GGATACGAACGAAGATGGTGCAACCTGCACATCGGGCGTTTTATCCGAAATCCAGGAGAACTTCGGTAGA
CTCCGGTTGTGTGACGTTACTGCACCACTCCTCGAATTCCACGGTTTGGATTGCTTGCAACAGATTCAAA
AGCGCTCGCGCCATTTTGCATTCGACGGTTCTCCGGCCAAGAAGTCGCGATCCGGAGGCGTGTTGGTCAC
CGGGCCAAAGCAGAAGCAACTGCAGAAGGAAAATGTGTGGAACCGGAAGAGTAAAGGCTCTGCGTCCGCG
GATAATATTGAGAAACTGCCCATAACTATTGAGAAACTGCATATGATTGGTCTGCACGGCGATTGCTTAG
AGCACAACGCCGTGCTGCGTTTGATGAATCTGTTCAGATCCCTGCATGATCACCTGACCGCCGATTTGGG
CTTCTCGCGCCAAAACTCAATGCCCTCGGACTATCTGTTCGATATGCCGGTGAAGAGCACGATGCCTAAG
AGCTTGAATGTGCGCTACCAACTGCAGGTGCTGTGCACCAAAGTAGAGCGCTTCCTTGTCCAGCAGCGCC
GCACCTTGGAGTCGAATCGCCACTTCGATTTCGAGAAATACGACGAGTGTGACAAGTTGCTTAAGGGTTT
CGCATCCTATTTGGACAACTTCAAACTGCTTTTAAAGCCCAAAATGCGCAATCGAAACGGAAACTCGGGG
AGCAATGCGGACAAGTTCCATACTCAGCGCATGGAGAGATTGCTAATTGGTCTGCGCGATTGGATCAAGG
CTGCGCATCTCAGTGTGCACGTATTTAACTGGGAAATGGATCTGGAGCACCGCTACTCCGGGGCCATGAC
CGAAAGCCACAAGTCGTTGAACGAGCGGGCCATCCTTTTGTCCGGTGCCGAGCTAAGGGCGGCCGAAGCG
CGTGGAATCAGTGCGGAGGATCTGTTCATCGCCCAGAGATACAAACTGGGAGGTCCGATCTATTGCGTTC
TGGAGCAGCATGAGTTCCTCTCCGCTCTGATCGCCAATCCAGAGACCTATTTCCCGCCCAGTGTTGTCGC
CATTTGCGGGCCACAGAAGCTTGGCGCAGTGAGCATGGAGCAGCCGTCAGCGTCGGAGGAGGAGTTTGAG
GAGACCGAGGAAGTGCCATCATCGCCACCTCGTCACACCGGACGTGTACCTCGCTTCAGAAGCTAACCTA
GGAGATCCGGCTGCTAACAAAGCCCGAAAGGAAGCTGAGTTGGCTGCTGCCACCGCTGAGCAATAACTAG
CATAACCCCTTGGGGCCTCTAAACGGGTCTTGAGGGGTTTTTTGCTGAAAGGAGGAACTATATCCGGATA
TCCCGCAAGAGGCCCGGCAGTACCGGCATAACCAAGCCTATGCCTACAGCATCCAGGGTGACGGTGCCGA
GGATGACGATGAGCGCATTGTTAGATTTCATACACGGTGCCTGACTGCGTTAGCAATTTAACTGTGATAA
ACTACCGCATTAAAGCTTATCGATGATAAGCTGTCAAACATGAGAATTACAACTTATATCGTATGGGGCT
GACTTCAGGTGCTACATTTGAAGAGATAAATTGCACTGAAATCAAGAAATATTTTATCTGATTAATAAGA
TGATCTTCTTGAGATCGTTTTGGTCTGCGCGTAATCTCTTGCTCTGAAAACGAAAAAACCGCCTTGCAGG
GCGGTTTTTCGAAGGTTCTCTGAGCTACCAACTCTTTGAACCGAGGTAACTGGCTTGGAGGAGCGCAGTC
ACCAAAACTTGTCCTTTCAGTTTAGCCTTAACCGGCGCATGACTTCAAGACTAACTCCTCTAAATCAATT
ACCAGTGGCTGCTGCCAGTGGTGCTTTTGCATGTCTTTCCGGGTTGGACTCAAGACGATAGTTACCGGAT
AAGGCGCAGCGGTCGGACTGAACGGGGGGTTCGTGCATACAGTCCAGCTTGGAGCGAACTGCCTACCCGG
AACTGAGTGTCAGGCGTGGAATGAGACAAACGCGGCCATAACAGCGGAATGACACCGGTAAACCGAAAGG
CAGGAACAGGAGAGCGCACGAGGGAGCCGCCAGGGGGAAACGCCTGGTATCTTTATAGTCCTGTCGGGTT
TCGCCACCACTGATTTGAGCGTCAGATTTCGTGATGCTTGTCAGGGGGGCGGAGCCTATGGAAAAACGGC
TTTGCCGCGGCCCTCTCACTTCCCTGTTAAGTATCTTCCTGGCATCTTCCAGGAAATCTCCGCCCCGTTC
GTAAGCCATTTCCGCTCGCCGCAGTCGAACGACCGAGCGTAGCGAGTCAGTGAGCGAGGAAGCGGAATAT
ATCCTGTATCACATATTCTGCTGACGCACCGGTGCAGCCTTTTTTCTCCTGCCACATGAAGCACTTCACT
GACACCCTCATCAGTGCCAACATAGTAAGCCAGTATACACTCCCCTAGCGCTGATGTCCGGCGGTGCTTT
TGCCGTTACGCACCACCCCGTCAGTAGCTGAACAGGAGGGACAGCTGATAGAAACAGAAGCCACTGGAGC
ACCTCAAAAACACCATCATACACTAAATCAGTAAGTTGGCAGCATCACCCGACGCACTTTGCGCCGAATA
AATACCTGTGACGGAAGATCACTTCGCAGAATAAATAAATCCTGGTGTCCCTGTTGATACCGGGAAGCCC
TGGGCCAACTTTTGGCGAAAATGAGACGTTGATCGGCACGTAAGAGGTTCCAACTTTCACCATAATGAAA
TAAGATCACTACCGGGCGTATTTTTTGAGTTATCGAGATTTTCAGGAGCTAAGGAAGCTAAAATGGAGAA
AAAAATCACTGGATATACCACCGTTGATATATCCCAATGGCATCGTAAAGAACATTTTGAGGCATTTCAG
TCAGTTGCTCAATGTACCTATAACCAGACCGTTCAGCTGGATATTACGGCCTTTTTAAAGACCGTAAAGA
AAAATAAGCACAAGTTTTATCCGGCCTTTATTCACATTCTTGCCCGCCTGATGAATGCTCATCCGGAATT
C
Features (pLannotate 1.2.2; 18 found; start..end, strand, type, name):
    739..834     -  CDS            resD (fragment): REDF_ECOLI - Also known as D. Protein inferred from homology: Swiss-Prot protein existence level 3. Acts as a repressor of transcription and as a site-specific resolvase that cleaves at the RfsF site. From Escherichia coli (strain K12).
    824..881     +  CDS            TcR (fragment): tetracycline efflux protein; tet; confers resistance to tetracycline
    878..971     -  CDS            TcR (fragment): tetracycline efflux protein; tet; confers resistance to tetracycline
   1475..2375    -  CDS            TcR (fragment): tetracycline efflux protein; tet; confers resistance to tetracycline
   2402..2420    +  promoter       T7 promoter: promoter for bacteriophage T7 RNA polymerase
   2421..2445    +  protein_bind   lac operator: The lac repressor binds to the lac operator to inhibit transcription in E. coli. This inhibition can be relieved by adding lactose or isopropyl-β-D-thiogalactopyranoside (IPTG). lac repressor encoded by lacI
   2460..2482    +  RBS            RBS: efficient ribosome binding site from bacteriophage T7 gene 10 (Olins and Rangwala, 1989)
   2493..3589    +  CDS            MBP (fragment): maltose binding protein from E. coli; malE (mutated); This version of the gene does not encode a signal sequence, so MBP will remain in the cytosol.
   3638..4963    +  CDS            bam: BAM_DROME - Experimental evidence at protein level: Swiss-Prot protein existence level 1. Required to initiate both male and female gametogenesis. May regulate cystoblast cell divisions. From Drosophila melanogaster (Fruit fly).
   4980..5029    +  CDS            SET1 (fragment): solubility-enhancement tag derived from T7 phage gene 10B
   5037..5084    +  terminator     T7 terminator: transcription terminator for bacteriophage T7 RNA polymerase
   5107..5211    -  CDS            TcR (fragment): tetracycline efflux protein; tet; confers resistance to tetracycline
   5259..5287    -  promoter       tet promoter: E. coli promoter for tetracycline efflux protein gene
   5399..5944    +  rep_origin     p15A ori: Plasmids containing the medium-copy-number p15A origin of replication can be propagated in E. coli cells that contain a second plasmid with the ColE1 origin.
   6032..6087    +  rep_origin     RSF ori (fragment): Plasmids containing the RSF 1030 origin of replication can be propagated in E. coli cells that contain additional plasmids with compatible origins.
   6206..6349    -  mobile_element IS1 (fragment): prokaryotic transposable element IS1
   6470..6572    +  promoter       cat promoter: promoter of the E. coli cat gene encoding chloramphenicol acetyltransferase
   6573..441     +  CDS            CmR (across the origin): chloramphenicol acetyltransferase; cat; confers resistance to chloramphenicol
