[The description below was written by a language model from this plasmid's Addgene catalogue record and pLannotate feature annotations shown in this document.]
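Description:
pnYC-NvM-DmBam_AG is a 6.8 kb bacterial expression plasmid for producing the Drosophila melanogaster Bag-of-marbles protein (Bam, gene bam/CG10422) in E. coli. The catalogue lists the backbone as unknown, but the annotated features give a clear picture of its architecture. It replicates from a p15A origin and carries a chloramphenicol acetyltransferase gene under its own cat promoter, consistent with the recorded chloramphenicol selection and low copy number. Scattered fragments of a tetracycline resistance gene, its tet promoter and an IS1 remnant indicate that the expression cassette was inserted into, and disrupts, a former TcR gene, so this marker should not be functional. The p15A origin is compatible with ColE1-type plasmids, which in principle allows co-expression with a second vector.

The expression cassette consists of a T7 promoter followed by a lac operator, the phage T7 gene 10 ribosome binding site, and a T7 terminator. This arrangement gives IPTG-inducible transcription in hosts that supply T7 RNA polymerase. No lacI gene is annotated on the plasmid. The open reading frame begins with a cytosolic maltose binding protein lacking a signal sequence, placed upstream of the bam coding sequence, so Bam is apparently made as an N-terminal MBP fusion that aids solubility and permits amylose affinity purification. The short stretch between the two is not annotated, so the record does not state whether it contains a protease site. A small fragment matching a T7 gene 10B-derived tag lies just before the terminator and is probably vector residue.

The insert carries one non-silent change, A239S, described as a natural variant. The associated work studied the direct interaction of Bam with the CAF40 subunit of the CCR4-NOT complex, so the recombinant protein was probably intended for binding or structural studies. The depositor sequence may be theoretical.
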