Addgene plasmid #148831: pnYC-NvM-DmBam_AG
Purpose: Bacterial Expression of DmBam
Depositing lab: Elisa Izaurralde. Depositing organization: Max Planck Institute for Developmental Biology. Publication: Drosophila Bag-of-marbles directly interacts with the CAF40 subunit of the CCR4-NOT complex to elicit repression of mRNA targets. Sgromo A, Raisch T, Backhaus C, Keskeny C, Alva V, Weichenrieder O, Izaurralde E. RNA. 2018 Mar;24(3):381-395. doi: 10.1261/rna.064584.117. Epub 2017 Dec 18. PubMed 29255063.
Backbone
  Vector backbone: Unknown
  Vector type: Bacterial Expression
Growth in bacteria
  Bacterial resistance: Chloramphenicol, 25 μg/mL
  Growth temperature: 37°C
  Growth strain: DH5alpha
  Copy number: Low Copy
Gene/Insert
  Gene/Insert name: DmBam
  Species: D. melanogaster (fly)
  Mutation: one non silent mutation A239 to S, described as natural variant at UniProt.: P22745 (NCBI NM:057452.3).
  Entrez Gene: bam (a.k.a. Dmel_CG10422, BAM, Bam, Bam-C, BamC, BamF, CG10422, Dmel\CG10422, alpha, fs(3)neo61, ham)
  Cloning method: Unknown
Terms and licenses: Academic/Nonprofit Terms; Industry Terms: Not Available to Industry
Depositor comments: Plasmids from this collection were made available to the research community and donated after the lab closed. Please note that the sequence provided by the depositing laboratory may be theoretical/predicted or based on Sanger sequencing results. There may be discrepancies between sequencing results obtained by Addgene and the depositor sequence. If an Addgene verified sequence is not available, please contact before placing your order to request that our lab fully sequence the plasmid.
How to cite: pnYC-NvM-DmBam_AG was a gift from Elisa Izaurralde (Addgene plasmid # 148831 ; http://n2t.net/addgene:148831 ; RRID:Addgene_148831)
